>Addgene plasmid #159159 | pcDNA3-HA-DEPTOR-WT | addgene full sequence | sequence record 311289 | Addgene NGS Result
GACGGATCGGGAGATCTCCCGATCCCCTATGGTGCACTCTCAGTACAATCTGCTCTGATGCCGCATAGTT
AAGCCAGTATCTGCTCCCTGCTTGTGTGTTGGAGGTCGCTGAGTAGTGCGCGAGCAAAATTTAAGCTACA
ACAAGGCAAGGCTTGACCGACAATTGCATGAAGAATCTGCTTAGGGTTAGGCGTTTTGCGCTGCTTCGCG
ATGTACGGGCCAGATATACGCGTTGACATTGATTATTGACTAGTTATTAATAGTAATCAATTACGGGGTC
ATTAGTTCATAGCCCATATATGGAGTTCCGCGTTACATAACTTACGGTAAATGGCCCGCCTGGCTGACCG
CCCAACGACCCCCGCCCATTGACGTCAATAATGACGTATGTTCCCATAGTAACGCCAATAGGGACTTTCC
ATTGACGTCAATGGGTGGAGTATTTACGGTAAACTGCCCACTTGGCAGTACATCAAGTGTATCATATGCC
AAGTACGCCCCCTATTGACGTCAATGACGGTAAATGGCCCGCCTGGCATTATGCCCAGTACATGACCTTA
TGGGACTTTCCTACTTGGCAGTACATCTACGTATTAGTCATCGCTATTACCATGGTGATGCGGTTTTGGC
AGTACATCAATGGGCGTGGATAGCGGTTTGACTCACGGGGATTTCCAAGTCTCCACCCCATTGACGTCAA
TGGGAGTTTGTTTTGGCACCAAAATCAACGGGACTTTCCAAAATGTCGTAACAACTCCGCCCCATTGACG
CAAATGGGCGGTAGGCGTGTACGGTGGGAGGTCTATATAAGCAGAGCTCTCTGGCTAACTAGAGAACCCA
CTGCTTACTGGCTTATCGAAATTAATACGACTCACTATAGGGAGACCCAAGCTTGGTACCGAGCTCGGAT
CCATGTACCCATACGACGTCCCAGACTACGCTGAGGAGGGCGGCAGCACTGGCAGTGCTGGCAGTGACAG
CAGCACCAGCGGGAGTGGCGGGGCGCAGCAAAGGGAGCTGGAGCGCATGGCTGAGGTCTTGGTCACCGGG
GAACAGCTACGGCTCAGGCTGCACGAAGAAAAGGTTATTAAAGATAGACGTCATCATCTCAAGACCTACC
CAAACTGTTTTGTCGCAAAAGAACTGATTGACTGGCTGATTGAACACAAAGAGGCTTCTGACAGAGAGAC
GGCAATTAAACTCATGCAGAAATTAGCAGACCGGGGCATTATTCACCATGTGTGTGATGAGCATAAGGAA
TTCAAGGATGTCAAACTCTTCTACCGCTTTAGAAAGGATGACGGCACCTTCCCATTGGATAATGAAGTGA
AGGCCTTTATGAGAGGACAGAGGCTATATGAAAAGCTGATGAGCCCTGAAAACACACTCCTGCAGCCCAG
GGAGGAGGAAGGGGTCAAGTATGAGCGCACCTTCATGGCATCTGAATTCCTGGACTGGCTGGTTCAGGAA
GGTGAGGCCACCACGAGGAAAGAGGCAGAGCAGCTTTGCCACCGGCTTATGGAGCATGGCATCATCCAGC
ATGTGTCCAACAAGCACCCATTTGTGGACAGCAATCTTCTCTACCAGTTCAGAATGAACTTCCGGCGGAG
GCGAAGACTGATGGAGCTGCTCAATGAAAAGTCCCCCTCCTCCCAGGAAACTCATGACAGTCCCTTCTGC
CTGAGGAAGCAGAGCCATGACAATCGGAAATCTACCAGCTTTATGTCAGTGAGCCCCAGCAAGGAGATCA
AGATCGTGTCTGCAGTGAGGAGAAGCAGCATGAGCAGCTGTGGCAGCAGCGGCTACTTCAGCAGCAGCCC
CACCCTCAGCAGCAGCCCCCCTGTGCTCTGCAACCCCAAGTCCGTGCTGAAGAGACCTGTCACCTCTGAG
GAACTCCTTACTCCCGGGGCTCCGTATGCAAGGAAGACATTCACGATTGTTGGTGACGCGGTTGGCTGGG
GTTTTGTGGTGCGAGGAAGTAAGCCATGCCACATCCAGGCTGTAGACCCCAGTGGCCCTGCAGCCGCAGC
AGGAATGAAGGTCTGTCAGTTTGTCGTCTCTGTCAACGGGCTCAATGTCCTGCATGTAGACTACCGGACC
GTGAGCAATCTGATTCTGACGGGCCCACGGACGATTGTCATGGAAGTCATGGAGGAGTTAGAGTGCTGAC
TCGAGCATGCATCTAGAGGGCCCTATTCTATAGTGTCACCTAAATGCTAGAGCTCGCTGATCAGCCTCGA
CTGTGCCTTCTAGTTGCCAGCCATCTGTTGTTTGCCCCTCCCCCGTGCCTTCCTTGACCCTGGAAGGTGC
CACTCCCACTGTCCTTTCCTAATAAAATGAGGAAATTGCATCGCATTGTCTGAGTAGGTGTCATTCTATT
CTGGGGGGTGGGGTGGGGCAGGACAGCAAGGGGGAGGATTGGGAAGACAATAGCAGGCATGCTGGGGATG
CGGTGGGCTCTATGGCTTCTGAGGCGGAAAGAACCAGCTGGGGCTCTAGGGGGTATCCCC
[124 nt withheld, positions 2511-2634]
C
[91 nt withheld, positions 2636-2726]
A
[49 nt withheld, positions 2728-2776]
CCTTTGACGTTGGAGTCCACGTTCTTT
[37 nt withheld, positions 2804-2840]
ACCCTATCTCGGTCTATTCTTTTGATTTATAAGGGATTTTGCCGATTTCGGCCTATTGGTTAAAAAATGA
GCTGATTTAACAAAAATTTAACGCGAATTAATTCTGTGGAATGTGTGTCAGTTAGGGTGTGGAAAGTCCC
CAGGCTCCCCAGCAGGCAGAAGTATGCAAAGCATGCATCTCAATTAGTCAGCAACCAGGTGTGGAAAGTC
CCCAGGCTCCCCAGCAGGCAGAAGTATGCAAAGCATGCATCTCAATTAGTCAGCAACCATAGTCCCGCCC
CTAACTCCGCCCATCCCGCCCCTAACTCCGCCCAGTTCCGCCCATTCTCCGCCCCATGGCTGACTAATTT
TTTTTATTTATGCAGAGGCCGAGGCCGCCTCTGCCTCTGAGCTATTCCAGAAGTAGTGAGGAGGCTTTTT
TGGAGGCCTAGGCTTTTGCAAAAAGCTCCCGGGAGCTTGTATATCCATTTTCGGATCTGATCAAGAGACA
GGATGAGGATCGTTTCGCATGATTGAACAAGATGGATTGCACGCAGGTTCTCCGGCCGCTTGGGTGGAGA
GGCTATTCGGCTATGACTGGGCACAACAGACAATCGGCTGCTCTGATGCCGCCGTGTTCCGGCTGTCAGC
GCAGGGGCGCCCGGTTCTTTTTGTCAAGACCGACCTGTCCGGTGCCCTGAATGAACTGCAGGACGAGGCA
GCGCGGCTATCGTGGCTGGCCACGACGGGCGTTCCTTGCGCAGCTGTGCTCGACGTTGTCACTGAAGCGG
GAAGGGACTGGCTGCTATTGGGCGAAGTGCCGGGGCAGGATCTCCTGTCATCTCACCTTGCTCCTGCCGA
GAAAGTATCCATCATGGCTGATGCAATGCGGCGGCTGCATACGCTTGATCCGGCTACCTGCCCATTCGAC
CACCAAGCGAAACATCGCATCGAGCGAGCACGTACTCGGATGGAAGCCGGTCTTGTCGATCAGGATGATC
TGGACGAAGAGCATCAGGGGCTCGCGCCAGCCGAACTGTTCGCCAGGCTCAAGGCGCGCATGCCCGACGG
CGAGGATCTCGTCGTGACCCATGGCGATGCCTGCTTGCCGAATATCATGGTGGAAAATGGCCGCTTTTCT
GGATTCATCGACTGTGGCCGGCTGGGTGTGGCGGACCGCTATCAGGACATAGCGTTGGCTACCCGTGATA
TTGCTGAAGAGCTTGGCGGCGAATGGGCTGACCGCTTCCTCGTGCTTTACGGTATCGCCGCTCCCGATTC
GCAGCGCATCGCCTTCTATCGCCTTCTTGACGAGTTCTTCTGAGCGGGACTCTGGGGTTCGAAATGACCG
ACCAAGCGACGCCCAACCTGCCATCACGAGATTTCGATTCCACCGCCGCCTTCTATGAAAGGTTGGGCTT
CGGAATCGTTTTCCGGGACGCCGGCTGGATGATCCTCCAGCGCGGGGATCTCATGCTGGAGTTCTTCGCC
CACCCCAACTTGTTTATTGCAGCTTATAATGGTTACAAATAAAGCAATAGCATCACAAATTTCACAAATA
AAGCATTTTTTTCACTGCATTCTAGTTGTGGTTTGTCCAAACTCATCAATGTATCTTATCATGTCTGTAT
ACCGTCGACCTCTAGCTAGAGCTTGGCGTAATCATGGTCATAGCTGTTTCCTGTGTGAAATTGTTATCCG
CTCACAATTCCACACAACATACGAGCCGGAAGCATAAAGTGTAAAGCCTGGGGTGCCTAATGAGTGAGCT
AACTCACATTAATTGCGTTGCGCTCACTGCCCGCTTTCCAGTCGGGAAACCTGTCGTGCCAGCTGCATTA
ATGAATCGGCCAACGCGCGGGGAGAGGCGGTTTGCGTATTGGGCGCTCTTCCGCTTCCTCGCTCACTGAC
TCGCTGCGCTCGGTCGTTCGGCTGCGGCGAGCGGTATCAGCTCACTCAAAGGCGGTAATACGGTTATCCA
CAGAATCAGGGGATAACGCAGGAAAGAACATGTGAGCAAAAGGCCAGCAAAAGGCCAGGAACCGTAAAAA
GGCCGCGTTGCTGGCGTTTTTCCATAGGCTCCGCCCCCCTGACGAGCATCACAAAAATCGACGCTCAAGT
CAGAGGTGGCGAAACCCGACAGGACTATAAAGATACCAGGCGTTTCCCCCTGGAAGCTCCCTCGTGCGCT
CTCCTGTTCCGACCCTGCCGCTTACCGGATACCTGTCCGCCTTTCTCCCTTCGGGAAGCGTGGCGCTTTC
TCATAGCTCACGCTGTAGGTATCTCAGTTCGGTGTAGGTCGTTCGCTCCAAGCTGGGCTGTGTGCACGAA
CCCCCCGTTCAGCCCGACCGCTGCGCCTTATCCGGTAACTATCGTCTTGAGTCCAACCCGGTAAGACACG
ACTTATCGCCACTGGCAGCAGCCACTGGTAACAGGATTAGCAGAGCGAGGTATGTAGGCGGTGCTACAGA
GTTCTTGAAGTGGTGGCCTAACTACGGCTACACTAGAAGAACAGTATTTGGTATCTGCGCTCTGCTGAAG
CCAGTTACCTTCGGAAAAAGAGTTGGTAGCTCTTGATCCGGCAAACAAACCACCGCTGGTAGCGGTGGTT
TTTTTGTTTGCAAGCAGCAGATTACGCGCAGAAAAAAAGGATCTCAAGAAGATCCTTTGATCTTTTCTAC
GGGGTCTGACGCTCAGTGGAACGAAAACTCACGTTAAGGGATTTTGGTCATGAGATTATCAAAAAGGATC
TTCACCTAGATCCTTTTAAATTAAAAATGAAGTTTTAAATCAATCTAAAGTATATATGAGTAAACTTGGT
CTGACAGTTACCAATGCTTAATCAGTGAGGCACCTATCTCAGCGATCTGTCTATTTCGTTCATCCATAGT
TGCCTGACTCCCCGTCGTGTAGATAACTACGATACGGGAGGGCTTACCATCTGGCCCCAGTGCTGCAATG
ATACCGCGAGACCCACGCTCACCGGCTCCAGATTTATCAGCAATAAACCAGCCAGCCGGAAGGGCCGAGC
GCAGAAGTGGTCCTGCAACTTTATCCGCCTCCATCCAGTCTATTAATTGTTGCCGGGAAGCTAGAGTAAG
TAGTTCGCCAGTTAATAGTTTGCGCAACGTTGTTGCCATTGCTACAGGCATCGTGGTGTCACGCTCGTCG
TTTGGTATGGCTTCATTCAGCTCCGGTTCCCAACGATCAAGGCGAGTTACATGATCCCCCATGTTGTGCA
AAAAAGCGGTTAGCTCCTTCGGTCCTCCGATCGTTGTCAGAAGTAAGTTGGCCGCAGTGTTATCACTCAT
GGTTATGGCAGCACTGCATAATTCTCTTACTGTCATGCCATCCGTAAGATGCTTTTCTGTGACTGGTGAG
TACTCAACCAAGTCATTCTGAGAATAGTGTATGCGGCGACCGAGTTGCTCTTGCCCGGCGTCAATACGGG
ATAATACCGCGCCACATAGCAGAACTTTAAAAGTGCTCATCATTGGAAAACGTTCTTCGGGGCGAAAACT
CTCAAGGATCTTACCGCTGTTGAGATCCAGTTCGATGTAACCCACTCGTGCACCCAACTGATCTTCAGCA
TCTTTTACTTTCACCAGCGTTTCTGGGTGAGCAAAAACAGGAAGGCAAAATGCCGCAAAAAAGGGAATAA
GGGCGACACGGAAATGTTGAATACTCATACTCTTCCTTTTTCAATATTATTGAAGCATTTATCAGGGTTA
TTGTCTCATGAGCGGATACATATTTGAATGTATTTAGAAAAATAAACAAATAGGGGTTCCGCGCACATTT
CCCCGAAAAGTGCCACCTGACGTC
Features (pLannotate 1.2.2; 21 found; start..end, strand, type, name):
     28..80      -  misc_feature   bom (fragment): basis of mobility region from pBR322
    235..614     +  enhancer       CMV enhancer: human cytomegalovirus immediate early enhancer
    615..818     +  promoter       CMV promoter: human cytomegalovirus (CMV) immediate early promoter
    814..847     +  LTR            5' LTR (truncated) (fragment): truncated 5' long terminal repeat (LTR) from HIV-1
    863..881     +  promoter       T7 promoter: promoter for bacteriophage T7 RNA polymerase
    943..2166    +  CDS            DEPTOR: DPTOR_HUMAN - Also known as DEPDC6. Experimental evidence at protein level: Swiss-Prot protein existence level 1. Negative regulator of the mTORC1 and mTORC2 signaling pathways. Inhibits the kinase activity of both complexes. From Homo sapiens (Human).
   2197..2215    -  promoter       SP6 promoter: promoter for bacteriophage SP6 RNA polymerase
   2241..2465    +  polyA_signal   bGH poly(A) signal: bovine growth hormone polyadenylation signal
   2469..2490    +  promoter       SV40 promoter (fragment): SV40 enhancer and early promoter
   2511..2939    +  rep_origin     f1 ori (sequence partly withheld): f1 bacteriophage origin of replication; arrow indicates direction of (+) strand synthesis
   2953..3282    +  promoter       SV40 promoter: SV40 enhancer and early promoter
   3349..4140    +  CDS            neo: KKA2_KLEPN - Also known as kan, nptII. Experimental evidence at protein level: Swiss-Prot protein existence level 1. Resistance to kanamycin, neomycin, paromomycin, ribostamycin, butirosin and gentamicin B. From Klebsiella pneumoniae.
   4164..4322    +  CDS            ble (fragment): BLE_KLEPN - Experimental evidence at protein level: Swiss-Prot protein existence level 1. Binding protein with a strong affinity to the bleomycin family of antibiotics. Binds to CL990; an antimitotic-antibiotic compound. From Klebsiella pneumoniae.
   4317..4438    +  polyA_signal   SV40 poly(A) signal: SV40 polyadenylation signal
   4511..4527    -  protein_bind   lac operator: The lac repressor binds to the lac operator to inhibit transcription in E. coli. This inhibition can be relieved by adding lactose or isopropyl-β-D-thiogalactopyranoside (IPTG). lac repressor encoded by lacI
   4535..4565    -  promoter       lac promoter: promoter for the E. coli lac operon
   4580..4601    -  protein_bind   CAP binding site: CAP binding activates transcription in the presence of cAMP. E. coli catabolite activator protein
   4614..4706    -  CDS            lacI (fragment): lac repressor; lacI; The lac repressor binds to the lac operator to inhibit transcription in E. coli. This inhibition can be relieved by adding lactose or isopropyl-β-D-thiogalactopyranoside (IPTG).
   4889..5477    -  rep_origin     ori: high-copy-number ColE1/pMB1/pBR322/pUC origin of replication
   5648..6508    -  CDS            AmpR: β-lactamase; bla; confers resistance to ampicillin, carbenicillin, and related antibiotics
   6509..6613    -  promoter       AmpR promoter: bla
