[The description below was written by a language model from this plasmid's Addgene catalogue record and pLannotate feature annotations shown in this document.]
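Description:
pcDNA3-HA-DEPTOR-WT is a mammalian expression plasmid built on the pcDNA3 backbone, about 6.6 kb in total, that carries the wild-type human DEPTOR (DEPDC6) coding sequence. It is propagated in E. coli as a high-copy plasmid through a ColE1/pUC-type origin and is selected with ampicillin via the β-lactamase gene and its native promoter. An f1 origin is also present, which allows single-stranded DNA production. For selection in mammalian cells, the backbone carries a neomycin phosphotransferase gene driven by the SV40 enhancer/early promoter and terminated by the SV40 polyadenylation signal, the usual arrangement for G418 selection of stable transfectants. Short annotated fragments (ble, lacI, lac promoter/operator, bom and an HIV-1 LTR-like match) appear to be backbone remnants or incidental hits rather than functional parts.

The roughly 1.2 kb DEPTOR insert was cloned between BamHI and XhoI, downstream of the human cytomegalovirus immediate-early enhancer and promoter and upstream of the bovine growth hormone polyadenylation signal, giving strong constitutive expression in transfected cells. The catalogue entry records an N-terminal HA epitope tag. The feature table does not annotate this tag separately, but there is space for it between the T7 promoter and the start of the annotated DEPTOR coding region. The flanking T7 and SP6 promoters serve as sequencing primer sites and could support in vitro transcription.

DEPTOR is a negative regulator of mTORC1 and mTORC2 kinase activity. The construct expresses HA-tagged DEPTOR in mammalian cells, and the associated publication concerns mTOR-triggered, βTrCP- and CK1α-dependent degradation of DEPTOR. The "WT" label suggests it serves as a wild-type reference alongside mutant versions, though the record does not say so.
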