Addgene plasmid #159159: pcDNA3-HA-DEPTOR-WT
Purpose: Expresses DEPTOR in mammalian cells
Depositing lab: Michele Pagano. Publication: mTOR generates an auto-amplification loop by triggering the betaTrCP- and CK1alpha-dependent degradation of DEPTOR. Duan S, Skaar JR, Kuchay S, Toschi A, Kanarek N, Ben-Neriah Y, Pagano M. Mol Cell. 2011 Oct 21;44(2):317-24. doi: 10.1016/j.molcel.2011.09.005. PubMed 22017877.
Backbone
  Vector backbone: pcDNA3
  Backbone size w/o insert (bp): 5400
  Total vector size (bp): 6630
  Vector type: Mammalian Expression
Growth in bacteria
  Bacterial resistance: Ampicillin, 100 μg/mL
  Growth temperature: 37°C
  Growth strain: DH5alpha
  Copy number: High Copy
Gene/Insert
  Gene/Insert name: DEPTOR (alt name: DEPDC6)
  Species: H. sapiens (human)
  Insert size (bp): 1230
  GenBank ID: NM_022783.4
  Entrez Gene: DEPTOR (a.k.a. DEP.6, DEPDC6, hDEPTOR)
  Promoter: CMV
  Tag / fusion protein: HA (N terminal on insert)
  Cloning method: Restriction Enzyme; 5′ cloning site BamHI (unknown if destroyed); 3′ cloning site XhoI (unknown if destroyed)
  Sequencing primers: 5′ T7; 3′ SP6
Terms and licenses: Academic/Nonprofit Terms; Industry Terms: Not Available to Industry
How to cite: pcDNA3-HA-DEPTOR-WT was a gift from Michele Pagano (Addgene plasmid # 159159 ; http://n2t.net/addgene:159159 ; RRID:Addgene_159159)
